Addgene plasmid #241211: SA-EGFP-pA
Purpose: Middle entry vector for mini-Golden subcloning platform; eGFP
Depositing lab: Junsu Kang. Depositing organization: University of Wisconsin, Madison. Publication: Advancing knock-in approaches for robust genome editing in zebrafish. Rodriguez-Parks A, Beezley EG, Manna S, Silaban I, Almutawa SI, Cao S, Ahmed H, Guyer M, Baker S, Richards MP, Kang J. Biol Open. 2026 Feb 2:bio.062472. doi: 10.1242/bio.062472. PubMed 41630603.
Backbone
  Vector backbone: pU6a:sgRNA#63
  Vector type: Mini-Golden
Growth in bacteria
  Bacterial resistance: Spectinomycin, 50 μg/mL
  Growth temperature: 37°C
  Growth strain: DH5alpha
  Copy number: Unknown
Gene/Insert
  Gene/Insert name: eGFP
  Species: Synthetic
  Mutation: TCGC linker
  Cloning method: Restriction Enzyme; 5′ cloning site Unknown (unknown if destroyed); 3′ cloning site Unknown (unknown if destroyed)
Terms and licenses: Academic/Nonprofit Terms; Industry Terms: Not Available to Industry
How to cite: SA-EGFP-pA was a gift from Junsu Kang (Addgene plasmid # 241211 ; http://n2t.net/addgene:241211 ; RRID:Addgene_241211)
