[The description below was written by a language model from this plasmid's Addgene catalogue record and pLannotate feature annotations shown in this document.]
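Description:
SA-EGFP-pA is a small (about 3.5 kb) bacterial cloning plasmid that serves as a middle entry vector in the mini-Golden subcloning platform, a modular assembly system associated with work on knock-in genome editing in zebrafish. It is built on the pU6a:sgRNA#63 backbone and is propagated in E. coli through a high-copy ColE1/pUC-type origin. Selection is with spectinomycin, conferred by the aadA aminoglycoside adenylyltransferase gene (SmR). That gene lies downstream of fragments of a class 1 integron Pc promoter and a gentamicin acetyltransferase gene, which appear to be remnants of the integron-derived resistance cassette. The rrnB T1 and T2 terminators flank the cloning region and backbone, and short lacZα, lacI and T7 promoter fragments are vestigial backbone or cloning sequences rather than functional parts.

The payload is a promoterless EGFP module: the full mammalian codon-optimised EGFP coding sequence on the forward strand, followed by an SV40 polyadenylation signal. That signal is annotated on the reverse strand, but SV40 poly(A) regions are commonly used in either orientation. The "SA" in the name suggests a splice acceptor upstream of EGFP, which would fit the unannotated stretch before the coding sequence, but neither the feature table nor the catalogue fields annotate such an element. No eukaryotic promoter is detected. This is consistent with a cassette meant to be expressed from an endogenous locus after integration, or combined with other modules during assembly. The record notes a TCGC linker as the only modification to the insert, presumably a junction or overhang used in assembly, and the restriction sites used for cloning are not stated. The plasmid is intended as a donor of the EGFP-polyA reporter segment when building multi-part constructs.
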