Features (pLannotate 1.2.2; 11 found; start..end, strand, type, name):
     41..84      +  terminator     rrnB T1 terminator: Escherichia coli rrnB; transcription terminator T1 from the E. coli rrnB gene
    131..167     -  CDS            lacZα (fragment): LacZα fragment of β-galactosidase; lacZ fragment
    278..997     +  CDS            EGFP: the original enhanced GFP (Yang et al., 1996) mammalian codon-optimized
   1005..1022    -  promoter       T7 promoter (fragment): promoter for bacteriophage T7 RNA polymerase
   1027..1161    -  polyA_signal   SV40 poly(A) signal: SV40 polyadenylation signal
   1336..1359    +  promoter       Pc promoter (fragment): intI1 (promoter lies within the coding sequence); class 1 integron promoter
   1535..1591    +  CDS            GmR (fragment): gentamycin acetyltransferase; aacC1; confers resistance to gentamycin
   1598..2389    +  CDS            SmR: aminoglycoside adenylyltransferase (Murphy, 1985); aadA; confers resistance to spectinomycin and streptomycin
   2482..3070    +  rep_origin     ori: high-copy-number ColE1/pMB1/pBR322/pUC origin of replication
   3253..3345    +  CDS            lacI (fragment): lac repressor; lacI; The lac repressor binds to the lac operator to inhibit transcription in E. coli. This inhibition can be relieved by adding lactose or isopropyl-β-D-thiogalactopyranoside (IPTG).
   3400..3427    -  terminator     rrnB T2 terminator: transcription terminator T2 from the E. coli rrnB gene
>Addgene plasmid #241211 | SA-EGFP-pA | addgene full sequence | sequence record 482022 | Addgene NGS Result
ATTTGTCCTACTCAGGAGAGCGTTCACCGACAAACAACAGATAAAACGAAAGGCCCAGTCTTCCGACTGA
GCCTTTCGTTTTATTTGATGCCTGGCAGTTCCCTACTCTCGCGTTAACGCTAGCATGGATGTTTTCCCAG
TCACGACGTTGTAAAACGACGGCCAGTCTTAAGCTCGGGCCCGGTCTCTTCGCCACTAATCCGGAGTGTG
TGTGTGTTTCTGACGTGTCTCTCTCTTCCCTTTTTTTTTTCAGACGGCTGATTTTTCTAACGCCACCATG
GTGAGCAAGGGCGAGGAGCTGTTCACCGGGGTGGTGCCCATCCTGGTCGAGCTGGACGGCGACGTAAACG
GCCACAAGTTCAGCGTGTCCGGCGAGGGCGAGGGCGATGCCACCTACGGCAAGCTGACCCTGAAGTTCAT
CTGCACCACCGGCAAGCTGCCCGTGCCCTGGCCCACCCTCGTGACCACCCTGACCTACGGCGTGCAGTGC
TTCAGCCGCTACCCCGACCACATGAAGCAGCACGACTTCTTCAAGTCCGCCATGCCCGAAGGCTACGTCC
AGGAGCGCACCATCTTCTTCAAGGACGACGGCAACTACAAGACCCGCGCCGAGGTGAAGTTCGAGGGCGA
CACCCTGGTGAACCGCATCGAGCTGAAGGGCATCGACTTCAAGGAGGACGGCAACATCCTGGGGCACAAG
CTGGAGTACAACTACAACAGCCACAACGTCTATATCATGGCCGACAAGCAGAAGAACGGCATCAAGGTGA
ACTTCAAGATCCGCCACAACATCGAGGACGGCAGCGCGCAGCTCGCCGACCACTACCAGCAGAACACCCC
CATCGGCGACGGCCCCGTGCTGCTGCCCGACAACCACTACCTGAGCACCCAGTCCGCCCTGAGCAAAGAC
CCCAACGAGAAGCGCGATCACATGGTCCTGCTGGAGTTCGTGACCGCCGCCGGGATCACTCTCGGCATGG
ACGAGCTGTACAAGTAAGCTAGAACTATAGTGAGTCGTATTACGTAGATCCAGACATGATAAGATACATT
GATGAGTTTGGACAAACCACAACTAGAATGCAGTGAAAAAAATGCTTTATTTGTGAAATTTGTGATGCTA
TTGCTTTATTTGTAACCATTATAAGCTGCAATAAACAAGTTAACAACAACAATTGCATTCATTTTATGTT
TCAGGTTCAGGGGGAGGTGTGGGAGGTTTTTTAATTCCTCAAGAGACCTCTAGACCAGCCAGGACAGAAA
TGCCTCGACTTCGCTGCTACCCAAGGTTGCCGGGTGACGCACACCGTGGAAACGGATGAAGGCACGAACC
CAGTGGACATAAGCCTGTTCGGTTCGTAAGCTGTAATGCAAGTAGCGTATGCGCTCACGCAACTGGTCCA
GAACCTTGACCGAACGCAGCGGTGGTAACGGCGCAGTGGCGGTTTTCATGGCTTGTTATGACTGTTTTTT
TGGGGTACAGTCTATGCCTCGGGCATCCAAGCAGCAAGCGCGTTACGCCGTGGGTCGATGTTTGATGTTA
TGGAGCAGCAACGATGTTACGCAGCAGGGCAGTCGCCCTAAAACAAAGTTAAACATTATGAGGGAAGCGG
TGATCGCCGAAGTATCGACTCAACTATCAGAGGTAGTTGGCGTCATCGAGCGCCATCTCGAACCGACGTT
GCTGGCCGTACATTTGTACGGCTCCGCAGTGGATGGCGGCCTGAAGCCACACAGTGATATTGATTTGCTG
GTTACGGTGACCGTAAGGCTTGATGAAACAACGCGGCGAGCTTTGATCAACGACCTTTTGGAAACTTCGG
CTTCCCCTGGAGAGAGCGAGATTCTCCGCGCTGTAGAAGTCACCATTGTTGTGCACGACGACATCATTCC
GTGGCGTTATCCAGCTAAGCGCGAACTGCAATTTGGAGAATGGCAGCGCAATGACATTCTTGCAGGTATC
TTCGAGCCAGCCACGATCGACATTGATCTGGCTATCTTGCTGACAAAAGCAAGAGAACATAGCGTTGCCT
TGGTAGGTCCAGCGGCGGAGGAACTCTTTGATCCGGTTCCTGAACAGGATCTATTTGAGGCGCTAAATGA
AACCTTAACGCTATGGAACTCGCCGCCCGACTGGGCTGGCGATGAGCGAAATGTAGTGCTTACGTTGTCC
CGCATTTGGTACAGCGCAGTAACCGGCAAAATCGCGCCGAAGGATGTCGCTGCCGACTGGGCAATGGAGC
GCCTGCCGGCCCAGTATCAGCCCGTCATACTTGAAGCTAGACAGGCTTATCTTGGACAAGAAGAAGATCG
CTTGGCCTCGCGCGCAGATCAGTTGGAAGAATTTGTCCACTACGTGAAAGGCGAGATCACCAAGGTAGTC
GGCAAATAACCCTCGAGCCACCCATGACCAAAATCCCTTAACGTGAGTTACGCGTCGTTCCACTGAGCGT
CAGACCCCGTAGAAAAGATCAAAGGATCTTCTTGAGATCCTTTTTTTCTGCGCGTAATCTGCTGCTTGCA
AACAAAAAAACCACCGCTACCAGCGGTGGTTTGTTTGCCGGATCAAGAGCTACCAACTCTTTTTCCGAAG
GTAACTGGCTTCAGCAGAGCGCAGATACCAAATACTGTTCTTCTAGTGTAGCCGTAGTTAGGCCACCACT
TCAAGAACTCTGTAGCACCGCCTACATACCTCGCTCTGCTAATCCTGTTACCAGTGGCTGCTGCCAGTGG
CGATAAGTCGTGTCTTACCGGGTTGGACTCAAGACGATAGTTACCGGATAAGGCGCAGCGGTCGGGCTGA
ACGGGGGGTTCGTGCACACAGCCCAGCTTGGAGCGAACGACCTACACCGAACTGAGATACCTACAGCGTG
AGCTATGAGAAAGCGCCACGCTTCCCGAAGGGAGAAAGGCGGACAGGTATCCGGTAAGCGGCAGGGTCGG
AACAGGAGAGCGCACGAGGGAGCTTCCAGGGGGAAACGCCTGGTATCTTTATAGTCCTGTCGGGTTTCGC
CACCTCTGACTTGAGCGTCGATTTTTGTGATGCTCGTCAGGGGGGCGGAGCCTATGGAAAAACGCCAGCA
ACGCGGCCTTTTTACGGTTCCTGGCCTTTTGCTGGCCTTTTGCTCACATGTTCTTTCCTGCGTTATCCCC
TGATTCTGTGGATAACCGTATTACCGCCTTTGAGTGAGCTGATACCGCTCGCCGCAGCCGAACGACCGAG
CGCAGCGAGTCAGTGAGCGAGGAAGCGGAAGAGCGCCCAATACGCAAACCGCCTCTCCCCGCGCGTTGGC
CGATTCATTAATGCAGCTGGCACGACAGGTTTCCCGACTGGAAAGCGGGCAGTGAGCGCAACGCAATTAA
TACGCGTACCGCTAGCCAGGAAGAGTTTGTAGAAACGCAAAAAGGCCATCCGTCAGGATGGCCTTCTGCT
TAGTTTGATGCCTGGCAGTTTATGGCGGGCGTCCTGCCCGCCACCCTCCGGGCCGTTGCTTCACAACGTT
CAAATCCGCTCCCGGCGG
